Addgene plasmid #222079: pVP141
Purpose: Single component CRISPR-mediated base-editor for Agrobacterium genetic engineering visually marked with sfGFP for guide insertion.
Depositing lab: Wayne Parrott. Depositing organization: University of Georgia. Publication: Single component CRISPR-mediated base-editors for Agrobacterium and their use to develop an improved suite of strains. Pennetti VJ, LaFayette PR, Parrott WA. Biodes Res. 2025 Feb 27;7(1):100001. doi: 10.1016/j.bidere.2025.100001. eCollection 2025 Mar. PubMed 41415724.
Backbone
  Vector backbone: pGGPK-AG2
  Vector type: Bacterial Expression, CRISPR
Growth in bacteria
  Bacterial resistance: Kanamycin, 50 μg/mL
  Growth temperature: 37°C
  Growth strain: DH5alpha
  Growth instructions: Originally cloned in NEB-10beta cells
  Copy number: High Copy
Gene/Insert
  Gene/Insert name: dCas9-PmCDA1, sfGFP and sacB
  Species: Synthetic
  Cloning method: Gibson Cloning
  Sequencing primers: 5′ GTATGATGAGAGCACCGATGAG
Resource information
  A portion of this plasmid was derived from a plasmid made by: Rodrigues et al., 2020 (doi.org/10.1073/pnas.2013338118)
Terms and licenses: Academic/Nonprofit Terms; Industry Terms: Not Available to Industry
Depositor comments: sfGFP and scaffold was amplified from: pEN-L1-PJ23119-Bsa1-PglpT-sfGFP-TrrfB-Bsa1-Scaf-L2 sacB was amplified from: pEN-R2-SacB-L3. The base editor expression unit was amplified from: pEN-L4-PvirB-dCas9-CDA-UL-T3T-R1. Please visit https://doi.org/10.1101/2024.08.04.606528 for bioRxiv preprint.
How to cite: pVP141 was a gift from Wayne Parrott (Addgene plasmid # 222079 ; http://n2t.net/addgene:222079 ; RRID:Addgene_222079)
