[The description below was written by a language model from this plasmid's Addgene catalogue record and pLannotate feature annotations shown in this document.]
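Description:
pVP141 is a 15.6 kb single-plasmid cytosine base editor for genetic engineering of Agrobacterium, built by Gibson assembly on the binary-type backbone pGGPK-AG2. The backbone carries a high-copy ColE1/pUC-type origin with a pBR322 bom site for propagation in E. coli, together with the pVS1 oriV, RepA and StaA stability functions that allow maintenance in Agrobacterium. Selection is by kanamycin through an aph(3')-Ia gene. A truncated aadA (spectinomycin/streptomycin) fragment is also annotated, but only kanamycin is listed as the resistance marker. The payload lies between nopaline-type right and left T-DNA border repeats inherited from the backbone.

The editor is a fusion of catalytically dead S. pyogenes Cas9 (D10A/H840A) to the sea lamprey cytidine deaminase PmCDA1, followed by the PBS2 uracil glycosylase inhibitor UGI. A fragment matching human CRK lies between dCas9 and the deaminase, probably as part of the linker. Together these parts target C-to-T deamination to a guide-specified site without cutting DNA, and UGI blocks excision of the resulting uracil. No promoter is annotated upstream of dCas9, though the depositor's source plasmid name suggests a virB promoter. Downstream, a constitutive J23119 promoter is followed by a superfolder GFP cassette with rrnB T1 and T7Te terminators, then the gRNA scaffold. The source plasmid name indicates that BsaI sites flank the sfGFP unit, so inserting a spacer displaces GFP and correct clones can be recognised by loss of fluorescence. A sacB gene with its native promoter provides sucrose counterselection, presumably to cure the plasmid once editing is complete. The construct is intended for introducing targeted base changes, for example in developing improved Agrobacterium strains.
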