Features (pLannotate 1.2.2; 23 found; start..end, strand, type, name):
    718..1067    +  CDS            SmR (fragment): aminoglycoside adenylyltransferase (Murphy, 1985); aadA; confers resistance to spectinomycin and streptomycin
   1313..1901    +  rep_origin     ori: high-copy-number ColE1/pMB1/pBR322/pUC origin of replication
   2087..2227    -  misc_feature   bom: basis of mobility region from pBR322
   2329..2368    -  CDS            rop (fragment): Rop protein, which maintains plasmids at low copy number; rop
   2571..2765    -  rep_origin     pVS1 oriV: origin of replication for the Pseudomonas plasmid pVS1 (Heeb et al., 2000)
   2831..3904    -  CDS            pVS1 RepA: replication protein from the Pseudomonas plasmid pVS1 (Heeb et al., 2000)
   4333..4962    -  CDS            pVS1 StaA: stability protein from the Pseudomonas plasmid pVS1 (Heeb et al., 2000)
   5522..5923    -  CDS            Y4CG_SINFN (fragment): Protein inferred from homology: Swiss-Prot protein existence level 3. From Sinorhizobium fredii (strain NBRC 101917 / NGR234).
   6293..6317    -  misc_feature   RB T-DNA repeat: right border repeat from nopaline C58 T-DNA
   6636..10739   +  CDS            dCas9: catalytically dead mutant of the Cas9 endonuclease from the Streptococcus pyogenes Type II CRISPR/Cas system RNA-guided DNA-binding protein that lacks endonuclease activity due to the D10A mutation in the RuvC catalytic domain and the H840A mutation in the HNH catalytic domain
  10770..10940   +  CDS            CRK (fragment): CRK_HUMAN - Experimental evidence at protein level: Swiss-Prot protein existence level 1. [Isoform Crk-II]: Regulates cell adhesion, spreading and migration (PubMed:31311869). Mediates attachment-induced MAPK8 activation, membrane ruffling and cell motility in a Rac-dependent manner. Involved in phagocytosis of apoptotic cells and cell motility via its interaction with DOCK1 and DOCK4 (PubMed:19004829). May regulate the EFNA5-EPHA3 signaling (By similarity). From Homo sapiens (Human).
  11103..11727   +  CDS            PmCDA1 (fragment): cytidine deaminase from the sea lamprey Petromyzon marinus (Rogozin et al., 2007)
  11733..11984   +  CDS            UGI: UNGI_BPPB2 - Experimental evidence at protein level: Swiss-Prot protein existence level 1. This protein binds specifically and reversibly to the host uracil-DNA glycosylase, preventing removal of uracil residues from PBS2 DNA by the host uracil-excision repair system. From Bacillus phage PBS2 (Bacteriophage PBS2).
  12056..12090   +  promoter       J23119 promoter: bacterial promoter (Registry of Standard Biological Parts BBa J23119)
  12264..12977   +  CDS            superfolder GFP: GFP variant that folds robustly even when fused to poorly folded proteins (Pédelacq et al., 2006)
  12989..13060   +  terminator     rrnB T1 terminator: transcription terminator T1 from the E. coli rrnB gene
  13076..13103   +  terminator     T7Te terminator: phage T7 early transcription terminator
  13119..13194   +  misc_RNA       gRNA scaffold: guide RNA scaffold for the Streptococcus pyogenes CRISPR/Cas9 system
  13208..13653   +  promoter       sacB promoter: sacR; sacB promoter and control region
  13654..15072   +  CDS            sacB: SACB_BACSU - Experimental evidence at protein level: Swiss-Prot protein existence level 1. From Bacillus subtilis (strain 168).
  15136..15158   -  misc_feature   MCS (fragment): pUC18/19 multiple cloning site
  15234..15258   -  misc_feature   LB T-DNA repeat: left border repeat from nopaline C58 T-DNA
  15551..717     +  CDS            KanR (across the origin): aminoglycoside phosphotransferase; aph(3')-Ia; confers resistance to kanamycin in bacteria or G418 (Geneticin®) in eukaryotes
>Addgene plasmid #222079 | pVP141 | addgene full sequence | sequence record 438349 | Addgene NGS Result
GGGCAATCAGGTGCGACAATCTATCGATTGTATGGGAAGCCCGATGCGCCAGAGTTGTTTCTGAAACATG
GCAAAGGTAGCGTTGCCAATGATGTTACAGATGAGATGGTCAGACTAAACTGGCTGACGGAATTTATGCC
TCTTCCGACCATCAAGCATTTTATCCGTACTCCTGATGATGCATGGTTACTCACCACTGCGATCCCCGGG
AAAACAGCATTCCAGGTATTAGAAGAATATCCTGATTCAGGTGAAAATATTGTTGATGCGCTGGCAGTGT
TCCTGCGCCGGTTGCATTCGATTCCTGTTTGTAATTGTCCTTTTAACAGCGATCGCGTATTTCGTCTCGC
TCAGGCGCAATCACGAATGAATAACGGTTTGGTTGATGCGAGTGATTTTGATGACGAGCGTAATGGCTGG
CCTGTTGAACAAGTCTGGAAAGAAATGCATAAACTTTTGCCATTCTCACCGGATTCAGTCGTCACTCATG
GTGATTTCTCACTTGATAACCTTATTTTTGACGAGGGGAAATTAATAGGTTGTATTGATGTTGGACGAGT
CGGAATCGCAGACCGATACCAGGATCTTGCCATCCTATGGAACTGCCTCGGTGAGTTTTCTCCTTCATTA
CAGAAACGGCTTTTTCAAAAATATGGTATTGATAATCCTGATATGAATAAATTGCAGTTTCATTTGATGC
TCGATGAGTTTTTCTAACAGCGGCGGAGGAACTCTTTGATCCGGTTCCTGAACAGGATCTATTTGAGGCG
CTAAATGAAACCTTAACGCTATGGAACTCGCCGCCCGACTGGGCTGGCGATGAGCGAAATGTAGTGCTTA
CGTTGTCCCGCATTTGGTACAGCGCAGTAACCGGCAAAATCGCGCCGAAGGATGTCGCTGCCGACTGGGC
AATGGAGCGCCTGCCGGCCCAGTATCAGCCCGTCATACTTGAAGCTAGACAGGCTTATCTTGGACAAGAA
GAAGATCGCTTGGCCTCGCGCGCAGATCAGTTGGAAGAATTTGTCCACTACGTGAAAGGCGAGATCACCA
AGGTAGTCGGCAAATAATGTCTAGCTAGAAATTCGTTCAAGCCGACGCCGCTTCGCGGCGCGGCTTAACT
CAAGCGTTAGATGCACTAAGCACATAATTGCTCACAGCCAAACTATCAGGTCAAGTCTGCTTTTATTATT
TTTAAGCGTGCATAATAAGCCCTACACAAATTGGGAGATATATCATGCATGACCAAAATCCCTTAACGTG
AGTTTTCGTTCCACTGAGCGTCAGACCCCGTAGAAAAGATCAAAGGATCTTCTTGAGATCCTTTTTTTCT
GCGCGTAATCTGCTGCTTGCAAACAAAAAAACCACCGCTACCAGCGGTGGTTTGTTTGCCGGATCAAGAG
CTACCAACTCTTTTTCCGAAGGTAACTGGCTTCAGCAGAGCGCAGATACCAAATACTGTCCTTCTAGTGT
AGCCGTAGTTAGGCCACCACTTCAAGAACTCTGTAGCACCGCCTACATACCTCGCTCTGCTAATCCTGTT
ACCAGTGGCTGCTGCCAGTGGCGATAAGTCGTGTCTTACCGGGTTGGACTCAAGACGATAGTTACCGGAT
AAGGCGCAGCGGTCGGGCTGAACGGGGGGTTCGTGCACACAGCCCAGCTTGGAGCGAACGACCTACACCG
AACTGAGATACCTACAGCGTGAGCTATGAGAAAGCGCCACGCTTCCCGAAGGGAGAAAGGCGGACAGGTA
TCCGGTAAGCGGCAGGGTCGGAACAGGAGAGCGCACGAGGGAGCTTCCAGGGGGAAACGCCTGGTATCTT
TATAGTCCTGTCGGGTTTCGCCACCTCTGACTTGAGCGTCGATTTTTGTGATGCTCGTCAGGGGGGCGGA
GCCTATGGAAAAACGCCAGCAACGCGGCCTTTTTACGGTTCCTGGCCTTTTGCTGGCCTTTTGCTCACAT
GTTCTTTCCTGCGTTATCCCCTGATTCTGTGGATAACCGTATTACCGCCTTTGAGTGAGCTGATACCGCT
CGCCGCAGCCGAACGACCGAGCGCAGCGAGTCAGTGAGCGAGGAAGCGGAAGAGCGCCTGATGCGGTATT
TTCTCCTTACGCATCTGTGCGGTATTTCACACCGCATATGGTGCACTCTCAGTACAATCTGCTCTGATGC
CGCATAGTTAAGCCAGTATACACTCCGCTATCGCTACGTGACTGGGTCATGGCTGCGCCCCGACACCCGC
CAACACCCGCTGACGCGCCCTGACGGGCTTGTCTGCTCCCGGCATCCGCTTACAGACAAGCTGTGACCGT
CTCCGGGAGCTGCATGTGTCAGAGGTTTTCACCGTCATCACCGAAACGCGCGAGGCAGGGTGCCTTGATG
TGGGCGCCGGCGGTCGAGTGGCGACGGCGCGGCTTGTCCGCGCCCTGGTAGATTGCCTGGCCGTAGGCCA
GCCATTTTTGAGCGGCCAGCGGCCGCGATAGGCCGACGCGAAGCGGCGGGGCGTAGGGAGCGCAGCGACC
GAAGGGTAGGCGCTTTTTGCAGCTCTTCGGCTGTGCGCTGGCCAGACAGTTATGCACAGGCCAGGCGGGT
TTTAAGAGTTTTAATAAGTTTTAAAGAGTTTTAGGCGGAAAAATCGCCTTTTTTCTCTTTTATATCAGTC
ACTTACATGTGTGACCGGTTCCCAATGTACGGCTTTGGGTTCCCAATGTACGGGTTCCGGTTCCCAATGT
ACGGCTTTGGGTTCCCAATGTACGTGCTATCCACAGGAAAGAGAGCTTTTCGACCTTTTTCCCCTGCTAG
GGCAATTTGCCCTAGCATCTGCTCCGTACATTAGGAACCGGCGGATGCTTCGCCCTCGATCAGGTTGCGG
TAGCGCATGACTAGGATCGGGCCAGCCTGCCCCGCCTCCTCCTTCAAATCGTACTCCGGCAGGTCATTTG
ACCCGATCAGCTTGCGCACGGTGAAACAGAACTTCTTGAACTCTCCGGCGCTGCCACTGCGTTCGTAGAT
CGTCTTGAACAACCATCTGGCTTCTGCCTTGCCTGCGGCGCGGCGTGCCAGGCGGTAGAGAAAACGGCCG
ATGCCGGGATCGATCAAAAAGTAATCGGGGTGAACCGTCAGCACGTCCGGGTTCTTGCCTTCTGTGATCT
CGCGGTACATCCAATCAGCTAGCTCGATCTCGATGTACTCCGGCCGCCCGGTTTCGCTCTTTACGATCTT
GTAGCGGCTAATCAAGGCTTCACCCTCGGATACCGTCACCAGGCGGCCGTTCTTGGCCTTCTTCGTACGC
TGCATGGCAACGTGCGTGGTGTTTAACCGAATGCAGGTTTCTACCAGGTCGTCTTTCTGCTTTCCGCCAT
CGGCTCGCCGGCAGAACTTGAGTACGTCCGCAACGTGTGGACGGAACACGCGGCCGGGCTTGTCTCCCTT
CCCTTCCCGGTATCGGTTCATGGATTCGGTTAGATGGGAAACCGCCATCAGTACCAGGTCGTAATCCCAC
ACACTGGCCATGCCGGCCGGCCCTGCGGAAACCTCTACGTGCCCGTCTGGAAGCTCGTAGCGGATCACCT
CGCCAGCTCGTCGGTCACGCTTCGACAGACGGAAAACGGCCACGTCCATGATGCTGCGACTATCGCGGGT
GCCCACGTCATAGAGCATCGGAACGAAAAAATCTGGTTGCTCGTCGCCCTTGGGCGGCTTCCTAATCGAC
GGCGCACCGGCTGCCGGCGGTTGCCGGGATTCTTTGCGGATTCGATCAGCGGCCGCTTGCCACGATTCAC
CGGGGCGTGCTTCTGCCTCGATGCGTTGCCGCTGGGCGGCCTGCGCGGCCTTCAACTTCTCCACCAGGTC
ATCACCCAGCGCCGCGCCGATTTGTACCGGGCCGGATGGTTTGCGACCGCTCACGCCGATTCCTCGGGCT
TGGGGGTTCCAGTGCCATTGCAGGGCCGGCAGACAACCCAGCCGCTTACGCCTGGCCAACCGCCCGTTCC
TCCACACATGGGGCATTCCACGGCGTCGGTGCCTGGTTGTTCTTGATTTTCCATGCCGCCTCCTTTAGCC
GCTAAAATTCATCTACTCATTTATTCATTTGCTCATTTACTCTGGTAGCTGCGCGATGTATTCAGATAGC
AGCTCGGTAATGGTCTTGCCTTGGCGTACCGCGTACATCTTCAGCTTGGTGTGATCCTCCGCCGGCAACT
GAAAGTTGACCCGCTTCATGGCTGGCGTGTCTGCCAGGCTGGCCAACGTTGCAGCCTTGCTGCTGCGTGC
GCTCGGACGGCCGGCACTTAGCGTGTTTGTGCTTTTGCTCATTTTCTCTTTACCTCATTAACTCAAATGA
GTTTTGATTTAATTTCAGCGGCCAGCGCCTGGACCTCGCGGGCAGCGTCGCCCTCGGGTTCTGATTCAAG
AACGGTTGTGCCGGCGGCGGCAGTGCCTGGGTAGCTCACGCGCTGCGTGATACGGGACTCAAGAATGGGC
AGCTCGTACCCGGCCAGCGCCTCGGCAACCTCACCGCCGATGCGCGTGCCTTTGATCGCCCGCGACACGA
CAAAGGCCGCTTGTAGCCTTCCATCCGTGACCTCAATGCGCTGCTTAACCAGCTCCACCAGGTCGGCGGT
GGCCCATATGTCGTAAGGGCTTGGCTGCACCGGAATCAGCACGAAGTCGGCTGCCTTGATCGCGGACACA
GCCAAGTCCGCCGCCTGGGGCGCTCCGTCGATCACTACGAAGTCGCGCCGGCCGATGGCCTTCACGTCGC
GGTCAATCGTCGGGCGGTCGATGCCGACAACGGTTAGCGGTTGATCTTCCCGCACGGCCGCCCAATCGCG
GGCACTGCCCTGGGGATCGGAATCGACTAACAGAACATCGGCCCCGGCGAGTTGCAGGGCGCGGGCTAGA
TGGGTTGCGATGGTCGTCTTGCCTGACCCGCCTTTCTGGTTAAGTACAGCGATAACCTTCATGCGTTCCC
CTTGCGTATTTGTTTATTTACTCATCGCATCATATACGCAGCGACCGCATGACGCAAGCTGTTTTACTCA
AATACACATCACCTTTTTAGACGGCGGCGCTCGGTTTCTTCAGCGGCCAAGCTGGCCGGCCAGGCCGCCA
GCTTGGCATCAGACAAACCGGCCAGGATTTCATGCAGCCGCACGGTTGAGACGTGCGCGGGCGGCTCGAA
CACGTACCCGGCCGCGATCATCTCCGCCTCGATCTCTTCGGTAATGAAAAACGGTTCGTCCTGGCCGTCC
TGGTGCGGTTTCATGCTTGTTCCTCTTGGCGTTCATTCTCGGCGGCCGCCAGGGCGTCGGCCTCGGTCAA
TGCGTCCTCACGGAAGGCACCGCGCCGCCTGGCCTCGGTGGGCGTCACTTCCTCGCTGCGCTCAAGTGCG
CGGTACAGGGTCGAGCGATGCACGCCAAGCAGTGCAGCCGCCTCTTTCACGGTGCGGCCTTCCTGGTCGA
TCAGCTCGCGGGCGTGCGCGATCTGTGCCGGGGTGAGGGTAGGGCGGGGGCCAAACTTCACGCCTCGGGC
CTTGGCGGCCTCGCGCCCGCTCCGGGTGCGGTCGATGATTAGGGAACGCTCGAACTCGGCAATGCCGGCG
AACACGGTCAACACCATGCGGCCGGCCGGCGTGGTGGTGTCGGCCCACGGCTCTGCCAGGCTACGCAGGC
CCGCGCCGGCCTCCTGGATGCGCTCGGCAATGTCCAGTAGGTCGCGGGTGCTGCGGGCCAGGCGGTCTAG
CCTGGTCACTGTCACAACGTCGCCAGGGCGTAGGTGGTCAAGCATCCTGGCCAGCTCCGGGCGGTCGCGC
CTGGTGCCGGTGATCTTCTCGGAAAACAGCTTGGTGCAGCCGGCCGCGTGCAGTTCGGCCCGTTGGTTGG
TCAAGTCCTGGTCGTCGGTGCTGACGCGGGCATAGCCCAGCAGGCCAGCGGCGGCGCTCTTGTTCATGGC
GTAATGTCTCCGGTTCTAGTCGCAAGTATTCTACTTTATGCGACTAAAACACGCGACAAGAAAACGCCAG
GAAAAGGGCAGGGCGGCAGCCTGTCGCGTAACTTAGGACTTGTGCGACATGTCGTTTTCAGAAGAGGGCT
GCACTGAACGTCAGAAGCCGACTGCACTATAGCAGCGGAGGGGTTGGATCAAAGTACTTTAAAGTACTTT
AAAGTACTTTAAAGTACTTTGATCCCGAGGGGAACCCTGTGGTTGGCATGCACATACAAATGGACGAACG
GATAAACCTTTTCACGCCCTTTTAAATATCCGATTATTCTAATAAACGCTCTTTTCTCTTAGGTTTACCC
GCCAATATATCCTGTCAAACACTGATAGTTTAAACTGAAGGCGGGAAACGACAATCTGATCCAAGCTCAA
GCTAAGCTTCGAGCATTTTCGTTCTGAGCCTGACCTGACCAACTGCGGCCTGAATAGGTCGATCCGGTTG
CTTAGTCATGGATGCGCGGTTCTCGGTCCATGTTGCGTTCCAAGACGCCGGGCGAGGTTTCTCGCTTCAA
TTGAAATCATAAAGAAGCAATTGAAAATTTTCGAGTAACCGACCCTCCCGATAATCTTCAACATAAAACA
ACGCACTTCTTCCAACGGGAGAGGCGGTGTTAGTTGCGAGCTAAGGAGAGGCTCCATGGATAAGAAATAC
TCAATAGGCTTAGCTATCGGCACAAATAGCGTCGGATGGGCGGTGATCACTGATGAATATAAGGTTCCGT
CTAAAAAGTTCAAGGTTCTGGGAAATACAGACCGCCACAGTATCAAAAAAAATCTTATAGGGGCTCTTTT
ATTTGACAGTGGAGAGACAGCGGAAGCGACTCGTCTCAAACGGACAGCTCGTAGAAGGTATACACGTCGG
AAGAATCGTATTTGTTATCTACAGGAGATTTTTTCAAATGAGATGGCGAAAGTAGATGATAGTTTCTTTC
ATCGACTTGAAGAGTCTTTTTTGGTGGAAGAAGACAAGAAGCATGAACGTCATCCTATTTTTGGAAATAT
AGTAGATGAAGTTGCTTATCATGAGAAATATCCAACTATCTATCATCTGCGAAAAAAATTGGTAGATTCT
ACTGATAAAGCGGATTTGCGCTTAATCTATTTGGCCTTAGCGCATATGATTAAGTTTCGTGGTCATTTTT
TGATTGAGGGAGATTTAAATCCTGATAATAGTGATGTGGACAAACTATTTATCCAGTTGGTACAAACCTA
CAATCAATTATTTGAAGAAAACCCTATTAACGCAAGTGGAGTAGATGCTAAAGCGATTCTTTCTGCACGA
TTGAGTAAATCAAGACGATTAGAAAATCTCATTGCTCAGCTCCCCGGTGAGAAGAAAAATGGCTTATTTG
GGAATCTCATTGCTTTGTCATTGGGTTTGACCCCTAATTTTAAATCAAATTTTGATTTGGCAGAAGATGC
TAAATTACAGCTTTCAAAAGATACTTACGATGATGATTTAGATAATTTATTGGCGCAAATTGGAGATCAA
TATGCTGATTTGTTTTTGGCAGCTAAGAATTTATCAGATGCTATTTTACTTTCAGATATCCTAAGAGTAA
ATACTGAAATAACTAAGGCTCCCCTATCAGCTTCAATGATTAAACGCTACGATGAACATCATCAAGACTT
GACTCTTTTAAAAGCTTTAGTTCGACAACAACTTCCAGAAAAGTATAAAGAAATCTTTTTTGATCAATCA
AAAAACGGATATGCAGGTTATATTGATGGGGGAGCTAGCCAAGAAGAATTTTATAAATTTATCAAACCAA
TTTTAGAAAAAATGGATGGTACTGAGGAATTATTGGTGAAACTAAATCGTGAAGATTTGCTGCGCAAGCA
ACGGACCTTTGACAACGGCTCTATTCCCCATCAAATTCACTTGGGTGAGCTGCATGCTATTTTGAGAAGA
CAAGAAGACTTTTATCCATTTTTAAAAGACAATCGTGAGAAGATTGAAAAAATCTTGACTTTTCGAATTC
CTTATTATGTTGGTCCATTGGCGCGTGGCAATAGTCGTTTTGCATGGATGACTCGGAAGTCTGAAGAAAC
AATTACCCCATGGAATTTTGAAGAAGTTGTCGATAAAGGTGCTTCAGCTCAATCATTTATTGAACGCATG
ACAAACTTTGATAAAAATCTTCCAAATGAAAAAGTACTACCAAAACATAGTTTGCTTTATGAGTATTTTA
CGGTTTATAACGAATTGACAAAGGTCAAATATGTTACTGAAGGAATGCGAAAACCAGCATTTCTTTCAGG
TGAACAGAAGAAAGCCATTGTTGATTTACTCTTCAAAACAAATCGAAAAGTAACCGTTAAGCAATTAAAA
GAAGATTATTTCAAAAAAATAGAATGTTTTGATAGTGTTGAAATTTCAGGAGTTGAAGATAGATTTAATG
CTTCATTAGGTACCTACCATGATTTGCTAAAAATTATTAAAGATAAAGATTTTTTGGATAATGAAGAAAA
TGAAGATATCTTAGAGGATATTGTTTTAACATTGACCTTATTTGAAGATAGGGAGATGATTGAGGAAAGA
CTTAAAACATATGCTCACCTCTTTGATGATAAGGTGATGAAACAGCTTAAACGTCGCCGTTATACTGGTT
GGGGACGTTTGTCTCGAAAATTGATTAATGGTATTAGGGATAAGCAATCTGGCAAAACAATATTAGATTT
TTTGAAATCAGATGGTTTTGCCAATCGCAATTTTATGCAGCTGATCCATGATGATAGTTTGACATTTAAA
GAAGACATTCAAAAAGCACAAGTGTCTGGACAAGGCGATAGTTTACATGAACATATTGCAAATTTAGCTG
GTAGCCCTGCTATTAAAAAAGGTATTTTACAGACTGTAAAAGTTGTTGATGAATTGGTCAAAGTAATGGG
GCGGCATAAGCCAGAAAATATCGTTATTGAAATGGCACGTGAAAATCAGACAACTCAAAAGGGCCAGAAA
AATTCGCGAGAGCGTATGAAACGAATCGAAGAAGGTATCAAAGAATTAGGAAGTCAGATTCTTAAAGAGC
ATCCTGTTGAAAATACTCAATTGCAAAATGAAAAGCTCTATCTCTATTATCTCCAAAATGGAAGAGACAT
GTATGTGGACCAAGAATTAGATATTAATCGTTTAAGTGATTATGATGTCGATGCCATTGTTCCACAAAGT
TTCCTTAAAGACGATTCAATAGACAATAAGGTCTTAACGCGTTCTGATAAAAATCGTGGTAAATCGGATA
ACGTTCCAAGTGAAGAAGTAGTCAAAAAGATGAAAAACTATTGGAGACAACTTCTAAACGCCAAGTTAAT
CACTCAACGTAAGTTTGATAATTTAACGAAAGCTGAACGTGGAGGTTTGAGTGAACTTGATAAAGCTGGT
TTTATCAAACGCCAATTGGTTGAAACTCGCCAAATCACTAAGCATGTGGCACAAATTTTGGATAGTCGCA
TGAATACTAAATACGATGAAAATGATAAACTTATTCGAGAGGTTAAAGTGATTACCTTAAAATCTAAATT
AGTTTCTGACTTCCGAAAAGATTTCCAATTCTATAAAGTACGTGAGATTAACAATTACCATCATGCCCAT
GATGCGTATCTAAATGCCGTCGTTGGAACTGCTTTGATTAAGAAATATCCAAAACTTGAATCGGAGTTTG
TCTATGGTGATTATAAAGTTTATGATGTTCGTAAAATGATTGCTAAGTCTGAGCAAGAAATAGGCAAAGC
AACCGCAAAATATTTCTTTTACTCTAATATCATGAACTTCTTCAAAACAGAAATTACACTTGCAAATGGA
GAGATTCGCAAACGCCCTCTAATCGAAACTAATGGGGAAACTGGAGAAATTGTCTGGGATAAAGGGCGAG
ATTTTGCCACAGTGCGCAAAGTATTGTCCATGCCCCAAGTCAATATTGTCAAGAAAACAGAAGTACAGAC
AGGCGGATTCTCCAAGGAGTCAATTTTACCAAAAAGAAATTCGGACAAGCTTATTGCTCGTAAAAAAGAC
TGGGATCCAAAAAAATATGGTGGTTTTGATAGTCCAACGGTAGCTTATTCAGTCCTAGTGGTTGCTAAGG
TGGAAAAAGGGAAATCGAAGAAGTTAAAATCCGTTAAAGAGTTACTAGGGATCACAATTATGGAAAGAAG
TTCCTTTGAAAAAAATCCGATTGACTTTTTAGAAGCTAAAGGATATAAGGAAGTTAAAAAAGACTTAATC
ATTAAACTACCTAAATATAGTCTTTTTGAGTTAGAAAACGGTCGTAAACGGATGCTGGCTAGTGCCGGAG
AATTACAAAAAGGAAATGAGCTGGCTCTGCCAAGCAAATATGTGAATTTTTTATATTTAGCTAGTCATTA
TGAAAAGTTGAAGGGTAGTCCAGAAGATAACGAACAAAAACAATTGTTTGTGGAGCAGCATAAGCATTAT
TTAGATGAGATTATTGAGCAAATCAGTGAATTTTCTAAGCGTGTTATTTTAGCAGATGCCAATTTAGATA
AAGTTCTTAGTGCATATAACAAACATAGAGACAAACCAATACGTGAACAAGCAGAAAATATTATTCATTT
ATTTACGTTGACGAATCTTGGAGCTCCCGCTGCTTTTAAATATTTTGATACAACAATTGATCGTAAACGA
TATACGTCTACAAAAGAAGTTTTAGATGCCACTCTTATCCATCAATCCATCACTGGTCTTTATGAAACAC
GCATTGATTTGAGTCAGCTAGGAGGTGACGGTGGAGGAGGTTCTGGAGGTGGAGGTTCTGCTGAGTATGT
GCGAGCCCTCTTTGACTTTAATGGGAATGATGAAGAGGATCTTCCCTTTAAGAAAGGAGACATCCTGAGA
ATCCGGGATAAGCCTGAGGAGCAGTGGTGGAATGCAGAGGACAGCGAAGGAAAGAGGGGGATGATTCCTG
TCCCTTACGTGGAGAAGTATTCCGGAGACTATAAGGACCACGACGGAGACTACAAGGATCATGATATTGA
TTACAAAGACGATGACGATAAGTCTAGGCTCGAGTCCGGAGACTATAAGGACCACGACGGAGACTACAAG
GATCATGATATTGATTACAAAGACGATGACGATAAGTCTAGGATGACCGACGCTGAGTACGTGAGAATCC
ATGAGAAGTTGGACATCTACACGTTTAAGAAACAGTTTTTCAACAACAAAAAATCCGTGTCGCATAGATG
CTACGTTCTCTTTGAATTAAAACGACGGGGTGAACGTAGAGCGTGTTTTTGGGGCTATGCTGTGAATAAA
CCACAGAGCGGGACAGAACGTGGCATTCACGCCGAAATCTTTAGCATTAGAAAAGTCGAAGAATACCTGC
GCGACAACCCCGGACAATTCACGATAAATTGGTACTCATCCTGGAGTCCTTGTGCAGATTGCGCTGAAAA
GATCTTAGAATGGTATAACCAGGAGCTGCGGGGGAACGGCCACACTTTGAAAATCTGGGCTTGCAAACTC
TATTACGAGAAAAATGCGAGGAATCAAATTGGGCTGTGGAACCTCAGAGATAACGGGGTTGGGTTGAATG
TAATGGTAAGTGAACACTACCAATGTTGCAGGAAAATATTCATCCAATCGTCGCACAATCAATTGAATGA
GAATAGATGGCTTGAGAAGACTTTGAAGCGAGCTGAAAAACGACGGAGCGAGTTGTCCATTATGATTCAG
GTAAAAATACTCCACACCACTAAGAGTCCTGCTGTTTCTAGAATGACCAACCTTTCCGACATCATAGAGA
AGGAAACAGGCAAACAGTTGGTCATCCAAGAGTCGATACTCATGCTTCCTGAAGAAGTTGAGGAGGTCAT
TGGGAATAAGCCGGAAAGTGACATTCTCGTACACACTGCGTATGATGAGAGCACCGATGAGAACGTGATG
CTGCTCACGTCAGATGCCCCAGAGTACAAACCCTGGGCTCTGGTGATTCAGGACTCTAATGGAGAGAACA
AGATCAAGATGCTAGGACTGGTTGCATAATCAGAATAAGCAAACCCCTTGGGTTCCCTCTTTAGGAGTCT
GAGGGGTTTTTTGCATTGACAGCTAGCTCAGTCCTAGGTATAATGCTAGCGGAGACCGAAAGTGAAACGT
GATTTCATGCGTCATTTTGAACATTTTGTAAATCTTATTTAATAATGTGTGCGGCAATTCACATTTAATT
TATGAATGTTTTCTTAACATCGCGGCAACTCAAGAAACGGCAGGTTCGGATCTTAGCTACTAGAGAAAGA
GGAGAAATACTAGATGCGTAAAGGCGAAGAGCTGTTCACTGGTGTCGTCCCTATTCTGGTGGAACTGGAT
GGTGATGTCAACGGTCATAAGTTTTCCGTGCGTGGCGAGGGTGAAGGTGACGCAACTAATGGTAAACTGA
CGCTGAAGTTCATCTGTACTACTGGTAAACTGCCGGTTCCTTGGCCGACTCTGGTAACGACGCTGACTTA
TGGTGTTCAGTGCTTTGCTCGTTATCCGGACCATATGAAGCAGCATGACTTCTTCAAGTCCGCCATGCCG
GAAGGCTATGTGCAGGAACGCACGATTTCCTTTAAGGATGACGGCACGTACAAAACGCGTGCGGAAGTGA
AATTTGAAGGCGATACCCTGGTAAACCGCATTGAGCTGAAAGGCATTGACTTTAAAGAGGACGGCAATAT
CCTGGGCCATAAGCTGGAATACAATTTTAACAGCCACAATGTTTACATCACCGCCGATAAACAAAAAAAT
GGCATTAAAGCGAATTTTAAAATTCGCCACAACGTGGAGGATGGCAGCGTGCAGCTGGCTGATCACTACC
AGCAAAACACTCCAATCGGTGATGGTCCTGTTCTGCTGCCAGACAATCACTATCTGAGCACGCAAAGCGT
TCTGTCTAAAGATCCGAACGAGAAACGCGATCATATGGTTCTGCTGGAGTTCGTAACCGCAGCGGGCATC
ACGCATGGTATGGATGAACTGTACAAATGACCAGGCATCAAATAAAACGAAAGGCTCAGTCGAAAGACTG
GGCCTTTCGTTTTATCTGTTGTTTGTCGGTGAACGCTCTCTACTAGAGTCACACTGGCTCACCTTCGGGT
GGGCCTTTCTGCGTTTATAGAGGTCTCTGTTTTAGAGCTAGAAATAGCAAGTTAAAATAAGGCTAGTCCG
TTATCAACTTGAAAAAGTGGCACCGAGTCGGTGCTTTTTTTCAGGTGCACATATACCTGCCGTTCACTAT
TATTTAGTGAAATGAGATATTATGATATTTTCTGAATTGTGATTAAAAAGGCAACTTTATGCCCATGCAA
CAGAAACTATAAAAAATACAGAGAATGAAAAGAAACAGATAGATTTTTTAGTTCTTTAGGCCCGTAGTCT
GCAAATCCTTTTATGATTTTCTATCAAACAAAAGAGGAAAATAGACCAGTTGCAATCCAAACGAGAGTCT
AATAGAATGAGGTCGAAAAGTAAATCGCGCGGGTTTGTTACTGATAAAGCAGGCAAGACCTAAAATGTGT
AAAGGGCAAAGTGTATACTTTGGCGTCACCCCTTACATATTTTAGGTCTTTTTTTATTGTGCGTAACTAA
CTTGCCATCTTCAAACAGGAGGGCTGGAAGAAGCAGACCGCTAACACAGTACATAAAAAAGGAGACATGA
ACGATGAACATCAAAAAGTTTGCAAAACAAGCAACAGTATTAACCTTTACTACCGCACTGCTGGCAGGAG
GCGCAACTCAAGCGTTTGCGAAAGAAACGAACCAAAAGCCATATAAGGAAACATACGGCATTTCCCATAT
TACACGCCATGATATGCTGCAAATCCCTGAACAGCAAAAAAATGAAAAATATCAAGTTCCTGAGTTCGAT
TCGTCCACAATTAAAAATATCTCTTCTGCAAAAGGCCTGGACGTTTGGGACAGCTGGCCATTACAAAACG
CTGACGGCACTGTCGCAAACTATCACGGCTACCACATCGTCTTTGCATTAGCCGGAGATCCTAAAAATGC
GGATGACACATCGATTTACATGTTCTATCAAAAAGTCGGCGAAACTTCTATTGACAGCTGGAAAAACGCT
GGCCGCGTCTTTAAAGACAGCGACAAATTCGATGCAAATGATTCTATCCTAAAAGACCAAACACAAGAAT
GGTCAGGTTCAGCCACATTTACATCTGACGGAAAAATCCGTTTATTCTACACTGATTTCTCCGGTAAACA
TTACGGCAAACAAACACTGACAACTGCACAAGTTAACGTATCAGCATCAGACAGCTCTTTGAACATCAAC
GGTGTAGAGGATTATAAATCAATCTTTGACGGTGACGGAAAAACGTATCAAAATGTACAGCAGTTCATCG
ATGAAGGCAACTACAGCTCAGGCGACAACCATACGCTGAGAGATCCTCACTACGTAGAAGATAAAGGCCA
CAAATACTTAGTATTTGAAGCAAACACTGGAACTGAAGATGGCTACCAAGGCGAAGAATCTTTATTTAAC
AAAGCATACTATGGCAAAAGCACATCATTCTTCCGTCAAGAAAGTCAAAAACTTCTGCAAAGCGATAAAA
AACGCACGGCTGAGTTAGCAAACGGCGCTCTCGGTATGATTGAGCTAAACGATGATTACACACTGAAAAA
AGTGATGAAACCGCTGATTGCATCTAACACAGTAACAGATGAAATTGAACGCGCGAACGTCTTTAAAATG
AACGGCAAATGGTACCTGTTCACTGACTCCCGCGGATCAAAAATGACGATTGACGGCATTACGTCTAACG
ATATTTACATGCTTGGTTATGTTTCTAATTCTTTAACTGGCCCATACAAGCCGCTGAACAAAACTGGCCT
TGTGTTAAAAATGGATCTTGATCCTAACGATGTAACCTTTACTTACTCACACTTCGCTGTACCTCAAGCG
AAAGGAAACAATGTCGTGATTACAAGCTATATGACAAACAGAGGATTCTACGCAGACAAACAATCAACGT
TTGCGCCGAGCTTCCTGCTGAACATCAAAGGCAAGAAAACATCTGTTGTCAAAGACAGCATCCTTGAACA
AGGACAATTAACAGTTAACAAATAACACCTGCAGCTGTATCTAGAATCGCGTATGCGAGTGTCTGCAGGC
ATGCGACGTCGGGCCCTCTAGAGGATCCCCGGGTACCGCGAATTCAATTCGGCGTTAATTCAGTACATTA
AAAACGTCCGCAATGTGTTATTAAGTTGTCTAAGCGTCAATTTGTTTACACCACAATATATCCTGCCACC
AGCCAGCCAACAGCTCCCCGACCGGCAGCTCGGCACAAAATCACCACTCGATACAGGCAGCCCATCAGTC
CGGGACGGCGTCAGCGGGAGAGCCGTTGTAAGGCGGCAGACTTTGCTCATGTTACCGATGCTATTCGGAA
GAACGGCAACTAAGCTGCCGGGTTTGAAACACGGATGATCTCGCGGAGGGTAGCATGTTGATTGTAACGA
TGACAGAGCGTTGCTGCCTGTGATCCAGATCATGAACAATAAAACTGTCTGCTTACATAAACAGTAATAC
AAGGGGTGTTATGAGCCATATTCAACGGGAAACGTCTTGCTCTAGGCCGCGATTAAATTCCAACATGGAT
GCTGATTTATATGGGTATAAATGGGCTCGCGATAATGTC
